Addgene plasmid #60214: Mouse-Dysferlin-Transcript-Variant1
Purpose: Mouse dysferlin transcript variant-1 (accession #NM_021469) cDNA in pDONR221 plasmid which can be used as an entry vector for Invitrogen’s gateway system.
Depositing lab: Jain Foundation.
Backbone
  Vector backbone: pDONR221
  Backbone manufacturer: Invitrogen
  Backbone size w/o insert (bp): 2571
  Total vector size (bp): 8917
  Vector type: Gateway entry clone
Growth in bacteria
  Bacterial resistance: Kanamycin, 50 μg/mL
  Growth temperature: 37°C
  Growth strain: DH10B
  Copy number: Unknown
Gene/Insert
  Gene/Insert name: Dysferlin
  Species: M. musculus (mouse)
  Insert size (bp): 6346
  Entrez Gene: Dysf (a.k.a. 2310004N10Rik, D6Pas3)
  Cloning method: Gateway Cloning
  Sequencing primers: 5′ M13pUC-fwd
Resource information
  A portion of this plasmid was derived from a plasmid made by: The mouse dysferlin insert was synthesized by DNA2.0
Terms and licenses: Academic/Nonprofit Terms; Industry Terms: Not Available to Industry
Depositor comments: This plasmid was used in the following publication and listed as a gift from the Jain Foundation in PMID: 24203699
How to cite: Mouse-Dysferlin-Transcript-Variant1 was a gift from Jain Foundation (Addgene plasmid # 60214 ; http://n2t.net/addgene:60214 ; RRID:Addgene_60214)
