[The description below was written by a language model from this plasmid's Addgene catalogue record and pLannotate feature annotations shown in this document.]
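Description:
Mouse-Dysferlin-Transcript-Variant1 is a Gateway entry clone built on the Invitrogen pDONR221 backbone, carrying the cDNA for mouse dysferlin (Dysf) transcript variant 1. The plasmid is 8,917 bp in total, of which about 6.3 kb is insert, and the record notes that the dysferlin sequence was made by gene synthesis rather than amplified from tissue. It is propagated in E. coli through a high-copy ColE1/pUC-type origin and selected with kanamycin via an aminoglycoside phosphotransferase (KanR) gene.

The annotated Dysf coding sequence (roughly 6.2 kb) sits in the forward orientation between attL1 and attL2, the recombination sites that LR Clonase uses to transfer an insert directionally into an attR-containing destination vector. As is typical of entry clones, no promoter is positioned to drive the insert: the only promoter annotated is a T7 promoter just outside attL2, on the opposite strand and so pointing back toward the insert, and no eukaryotic promoter, tag or reporter is listed. Upstream of attL1 lie the rrnB T1 and T2 terminators, which insulate the cloned sequence from read-through transcription originating in the backbone, along with short lacI and lacZα fragments that are backbone remnants rather than functional genes.

Dysferlin is a calcium-sensing membrane protein involved in resealing the sarcolemma of skeletal and cardiac muscle cells after mechanical damage. This construct serves as a source clone from which the full-length mouse cDNA can be moved into expression vectors of choice, with promoter, tags and host range determined by the destination vector, for studies of dysferlin function.
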