Features (pLannotate 1.2.2; 10 found; start..end, strand, type, name):
    121..213     +  CDS            lacI (fragment): lac repressor; lacI; The lac repressor binds to the lac operator to inhibit transcription in E. coli. This inhibition can be relieved by adding lactose or isopropyl-β-D-thiogalactopyranoside (IPTG).
    268..295     -  terminator     rrnB T2 terminator: transcription terminator T2 from the E. coli rrnB gene
    427..470     +  terminator     rrnB T1 terminator: Escherichia coli rrnB; transcription terminator T1 from the E. coli rrnB gene
    517..553     -  CDS            lacZα (fragment): LacZα fragment of β-galactosidase; lacZ fragment
    569..668     +  protein_bind   attL1: mutant version of attL; recombination site for the Gateway® LR reaction LR Clonase™
    764..7003    +  CDS            Dysf: DYSF_MOUSE - Also known as Fer1l1. Experimental evidence at protein level: Swiss-Prot protein existence level 1. Key calcium ion sensor involved in the Ca(2+)-triggered synaptic vesicle-plasma membrane fusion. Plays a role in the sarcolemma repair mechanism of both skeletal muscle and cardiomyocytes that permits rapid resealing of membranes disrupted by mechanical stress. From Mus musculus (Mouse).
   7042..7141    -  protein_bind   attL2: mutant version of attL; recombination site for the Gateway® LR reaction LR Clonase™
   7159..7177    -  promoter       T7 promoter: promoter for bacteriophage T7 RNA polymerase
   7311..8120    +  CDS            KanR: aminoglycoside phosphotransferase; aph(3')-Ia; confers resistance to kanamycin in bacteria or G418 (Geneticin®) in eukaryotes
   8267..8855    +  rep_origin     ori: high-copy-number ColE1/pMB1/pBR322/pUC origin of replication
>Addgene plasmid #60214 | Mouse-Dysferlin-Transcript-Variant1 | depositor full sequence | sequence record 96316 | Mouse-Dysferlin-Transcript-Variant1 sequence 8917 bps
CTTTCCTGCGTTATCCCCTGATTCTGTGGATAACCGTATTACCGCCTTTGAGTGAGCTGATACCGCTCGC
CGCAGCCGAACGACCGAGCGCAGCGAGTCAGTGAGCGAGGAAGCGGAAGAGCGCCCAATACGCAAACCGC
CTCTCCCCGCGCGTTGGCCGATTCATTAATGCAGCTGGCACGACAGGTTTCCCGACTGGAAAGCGGGCAG
TGAGCGCAACGCAATTAATACGCGTACCGCTAGCCAGGAAGAGTTTGTAGAAACGCAAAAAGGCCATCCG
TCAGGATGGCCTTCTGCTTAGTTTGATGCCTGGCAGTTTATGGCGGGCGTCCTGCCCGCCACCCTCCGGG
CCGTTGCTTCACAACGTTCAAATCCGCTCCCGGCGGATTTGTCCTACTCAGGAGAGCGTTCACCGACAAA
CAACAGATAAAACGAAAGGCCCAGTCTTCCGACTGAGCCTTTCGTTTTATTTGATGCCTGGCAGTTCCCT
ACTCTCGCGTTAACGCTAGCATGGATGTTTTCCCAGTCACGACGTTGTAAAACGACGGCCAGTCTTAAGC
TCGGGCCCCAAATAATGATTTTATTTTGACTGATAGTGACCTGTTCGTTGCAACAAATTGATGAGCAATG
CTTTTTTATAATGCCAACTTTGTACAAAAAAGCAGGCTCACTAGTGGTACCGTTTAAACGATCGGCCGCC
ACCATGCTCTGTTGCTTGCTGGCAAGGGCCAGCAACCTCCCCAATGTGAAGAAGGACCGGCGCAGCGATC
CAGTTGCCAGCCTGATTTTTCGAGGGGTAAAGAAGAGAACCAAAGTCATCAAGAACAGTGTGAACCCCGT
GTGGAATGAGGGCTTTGAGTGGGACCTCAAAGGTATTCCTCTAGATCAGAGCTCAGAACTTCTCGTGGTG
GTCAAGGACCATGAGACGATGGGAAGAAACAGGTTCCTGGGGGAAGCCAAGATCCCACTCCAGGAGGTCC
TTGCCACCCCCAGCCTCTCTGCCAGCTTCAACGCACCTCTGCTAGACGCCAAGCAGCAACCCACGGGGGC
CTCTCTGGTCCTGCAGGTGTCCTACACGCCACCCCCAGGAGCTGTGCCCCTGTTCCCACCACCTGCTTCT
CTAGCACCCTCCCCGACACTGCCTGACATGGATCTGGTGCCTGGTGGGGGACAGAGCCGGGCTGAGACTT
GGTCCCTGCTCAGTGACAGCACCATGGACACGAGATACTCTGGGAAGAAGTGGCCGGTCCCCACGGACAC
AGGAGGGGAGGAAGACACCGAGGACCAGGGCCTGACTGGAGATGAAGCTGAGCCGTTCCTGGACCAGAGT
GCTGCTGTGGGCCCAGGGGGACCGACCACACCCAGGAAGCCACCTTCCCACCCTCCTCCCCACTATCCAG
GGGCAAAAAGAAAAAGAAGCTCTGCCCCACCTAGAAAGCTGCTGTCAGACAAGCCACAGGACTTCCAGAT
CAGAGTCCAGGTGATAGAGGGGCGTCAGCTGCCTGGGGTGAATATTAAGCCTGTGGTCAAGGTCACAGCT
GCTGGGCAGACCAAGCGAACTCGGATCCAGAAGGGAAATAGCCCACTCTTCAATGAGACTCTTTTCTTCA
ACGTATTTGACTCTCCCTTGGAGCTGTTTGATGAGCCCATCTTCATCACGGTGGTGGACTCACGCTCCCT
TAGGACAGATGCCCTCCTTGGCGAGTTCCGGATGGATGTGGGCACCGTGTACAGAGAGCCCCGACACGCT
TATCTCCGGAAGTGGCTGCTGCTCTCCGACCCTGATGACTTCTCTGCGGGGGCCAGAGGCTACCTCAAAG
CCAGCCTGTGTGTGCTAGGGCCTGGAGATGAAGCTCCCCTGGACAAGAAGGACCCTTCTGAAGACAAAGA
GGACATTGAAGGCAACCTGCTTAGGCCCACCGGTGTGGCCCTTCGAGGAGCCCACTTCTGCCTGAAGCTC
TTCCGGGCTGAGGACTTACCACAGATGGACGATGCTGTGATGGACAACGTCAAGCAGATCTTTGGCTTTG
ACAGCAACAAGAAGAACTTGGTGGATCCCTTTGTGGAAGTCAGCTTTGCTGGGAAAATGCTCTGCAGCAA
GATCCTGGAGAAGACAGCTAACCCTCAGTGGAACCAGAACATCACCTTGCCTGCGATGTTTCCCTCTATG
TGTGAAAAAATGAGGATTCGTGTCATGGACTGGGACCGCCTCACTCACAATGACACTGTGGCCACCACCT
ACTTGGGTATGTCGAAAATCTCTGCTACTGGAGGAGAAATAGAAGTGGACGACAACCTGGGCTTCCTCCC
CACTTTTGGGCCCTGCTATGTGAACCTCTATGGCAGTCCCCGAGAGTTCACGGGCTTCCCAGATCCTTAT
GCAGAGCTCAACACAGGAAAGGGAGAAGGTGTGGCTTATCGAGGCAGGGTTCTGTTGTCCCTGGAGACCA
AACTGGTGGAACACAGTGAGCAGAAGGTGGAAGACCTTCCTGCTGATGATATCCTGCGTGTGGAGAAGTA
CCTGCGGAGGCGCAAATATTCCCTCTTTGCTGCCTTCTACTCAGCCACAATGCTGCAGGATGTGGATGAC
GCCATCCAGTTCGAGGTCAGCATTGGGAACTACGGGAACAAGTTCGACACCACCTGCCTGCCCTTGGCCT
CCACCACCCAGTACAGCCGGGCGGTCTTTGATGGATGCCACTACTATTACTTGCCTTGGGGCAACGTGAA
GCCCGTGGTGGTGCTGTCCTCATACTGGGAAGACATCAGCCATCGAATTGAGATCCAAAACCAGCTCCTC
AGGGTCGCTGACCGCCTGGAAGCTAACCTGGAGCAGGTCCACTTGGCTCTGAAGGCACAGTGTTCCTCCG
AGGATGTGGACGCCCTGGTGGCTCAGTTGACAGATGAGCTCCTTGCAGACTGCAGCCAGCCCCTGTGTGA
CATCCACGAGATACCTTCTGCCACCCACCTTGATCAGTACCTGCTCCGGCTACGCACCCGTCACCTGAGC
CAGATCAAAGAAGCTGCTCTGGCCTTGAAGCTTGGCCATAGTGAGCTCTCCACTGCCCTGGAGCAGGCCG
AGGACTGGCTTCTGCATCTCCGTGCCCTGGCCGAGGAGCCCCAGAACAGCCTGCCGGACATCATCATCTG
GATGCTGCAGGGTGACAAGCGTGTGGCCTACCAGCGGGTGCCTGCCCATGAAGTCCTCTTCTCCCGGCGG
GGCCCCAGCTACTGCGGCAGGAACTGTGGGAAGCTGCAGACCATCTTTCTGAAATATCCTATGGAAGGTA
TGCCTGGGGCCCGAATGCCCGTGCAGATTCGGATCAAGCTCTGGTTCGGGCTCTCTGTGGATGAGAAGGA
ATTCAATCAGTTTGCTGAGGGAAAGCTCTCTGTCTTTGCCGAAACGTATGAGAACCAGACAAAGCTGGCA
CTGGTCGGGAACTGGGGCACAACGGGCCTCACCTACCCCAAGTTTTCTGATGTCACAGGCAAGATCAAAC
TACCAAAGGATAGCTTCCGCCCCTCAGCTGGCTGGGCCTGGGCAGGAGATTGGTTCGTGTGTCCAGAGAA
GACCCTACTCCATGATGCTGACGCTGGTCATCTGAGCTTCGTGGAGGAGGTGTTCGAGAACCAGACCCGG
CTCCCTGGGGGCCAGTGGATTTACATGAGTGATAACTACACAGATGTGAATGGGGAGAAGGTACTTCCGA
AGGATGATATTGAATGCCCGCTGGGCTGGAAGTGGGAAGATGAAGAATGGTCCACAGACCTCAATCGGGC
TGTTGATGAACAAGGCTGGGAGTACAGCATCACCATACCCCCAGACCGAAAGCCAAAACACTGGGTCCCT
GTTGAGAAGATGTATTACACTCACAGGCGTCGACGCTGGGTCCGACTGCGCAGGAGGGACCTCAGCCAGA
TGGAAGCACTGAAGAGGCACAGGCAGGCAGAGGCCGAGGGCGAGGGCTGGGAGTATGCCTCTCTCTTCGG
CTGGAAGTTCCACCTGGAGTACCGCAAGACAGATGCCTTCCGCCGCCGCCGCTGGCGCCGCCGCATGGAG
CCGCTGGAGAAGACGGGACCTGCAGCTGTGTTTGCCCTCGAGGGGGCCCTGGGCGGCATGGTGGATGACA
AGAGCGAAGACTCCATGTCTGTTTCTACCCTGAGCTTTGGCGTTAACAGACCCACAATCTCCTGCATCTT
TGACTATGGGAACCGCTACCATCTGCGCTGCTACCTGTACCAGGCCCGAGACCTGCCAGCCATGGACAAG
GACTCCTTCTCTGATCCCTACGCCATCGTCTCCTTCCTGCATCAAAGCCAGAAGACAGTGGTGGAGAAGA
ACACCCTGAATCCCACCTGGGATCAAACCCTCATCTTCTATGAGATTGAGATCTTCGGCGAGCCAGCCAG
TATCGCCGAGCATCCGCCCTGCATCGTGGTGGAGCTCTATGACCACGACACCTATGGTGCTGACGAGTTC
ATGGGTCGCTGTATTTGTCAGCCAAGCCTGGAACGGATGCCCCGCCTGGCCTGGTTCCCACTGACCCGGG
GCAGCCAGCCTGCCGGCGAGCTGCTGGCAGCGTTCGAGCTTATCCAGAGAGAGAAGCCAGCCATCCATCA
CATCCCTGGCTTTGAGATGCATGAAACTTCAAGGATTTTGGATGAGACGGAGGACACAGATTTGCCTTAC
CCACCACCTCAAAGGGAGGCCAACATCTACATGGTTCCCCAGAACATTAAGCCAGCTCTCCAACGTACTG
CCATTGAGATCCTGGCCTGGGGCCTGCGGAACATGAAGAGCTATCAGATGGCCAGCATCTCTTCCCCCAG
CCTCGTGGTGGAGTGTGGTGGGCAGACAGTGCAGTCCTGTGTCATCAGAAACCTTCGGAAGAACCCCAAC
TTTGATGTCTGTACTCTCTTCATGGAAGTGATGTTACCCAGAGAGGACCTCTACTGTCCACCTATTGTGG
TCAAGGTCATTGATAATCGCCAGTTTGGCCGCCGGCCAGTTGTGGGTCAGTGTACCATTCGCTCCCTGGA
GAACTTCCTGTGCGACCCATACTCAGCAGAGAGTCCATCCCCACAGGGTGGCCCAGATGATGTGAGCTTA
CTCAGCCCCGGGGAAGATGTGCTGATTGACATCGATGACAAGGAGCCTCTCATTCCTGTCCAGGAGGAGG
AGTTCATTGACTGGTGGAGCAAATTCTTTGCTTCTGTCGGGGAGAGGGAAAAGTGTGGTTCCTACCTGGA
GAAGGATTTTGACACCTTGAAGGTCTATGACACACAGCTGGAGAATGTGGAGGCTTTTGGAGGCCTGTCC
GACTTTTGTAACACCTTCAAGCTCTACCGGGGCAGGACTCAGGAGGAGACAGATGATCCATCTGTCATCG
GAGAATTTAAGGGTCTCTTCAAAATTTATCCCCTCCCAGAAGATCCAGCCATCCCCATGCCCCCGAGACA
ATTCCATCAGCTGGCTGCTCAGGGTCCCCAGGAATGCTTGGTCCGTATTTATATCGTCCGAGCATTTGGC
TTACAGCCCAAGGACCCCAATGGCAAGTGTGACCCTTACATCAAGATCTCCATAGGGAAGAAATCAGTGA
GTGACCAGGATAACTACATCCCTTGCACCCTGGAGCCTGTATTCGGAAAGATGTTTGAACTCACCTGCAC
TCTACCTCTGGAGAAGGACCTGAAGATCACACTCTACGATTATGACCTGCTCTCCAAGGATGAGAAGATT
GGGGAGACGGTCATAGACCTGGAGAACAGGCTGCTGTCCAAGTTTGGGGCTCGCTGTGGGCTCCCACAGA
CCTACTGTGTCTCTGGACCAAATCAGTGGAGAGATCAGCTCCGCCCCTCCCAGCTCCTCCACCTCTTCTG
CCAGCAGCACAGGATCAAGGCCCCCGTGTACCGGACAGACCGAGTGACGTTTCAGGATAAGGACTACACC
ATTGAGGAGATAGAGGCTGGCAGACTCCCAAACCCACACCTGGGCCCAGTGGAGGAACGCTTAGCCCTGC
ATGTCCTTCAGCAACAAGGCTTGGTTCCTGAGCATGTGGAGTCACGGCCTCTTTATAGTCCTCTGCAGCC
AGATATCGAGCAGGGGAAGCTACAGATGTGGATTGACATATTTCCAAAGGTGCTGGGCCGGCCTGGACCT
CCCTTCAACATCACCCCACGGAAAGCTAGAAGGTTTTTTCTGCGTTGTATTATTTGGAACACAAAAGATG
TGATCTTGGATGACCTCAGTCTCACGGGGGAGAAGATGAGTGACATCTATGTGAAAGGCTGGATGGTGGG
ATTCGAAGAACACAAGCAGAAGACAGATGTGCACTACCGCTCCCTGGGTGGGGAGGGCAATTTCAACTGG
AGGTTCGTGTTTCCCTTCGACTATCTGCCTGCTGAGCAAGTCTGTGCTGTTGCCAAGAAGGATGCCTTCT
GGAGACTCGACAAGACAGAGAGCAAGATCCCAGCACGTGTGGTCTTCCAGATCTGGGACAATGACAAATT
CTCTTTTGATGACTTTCTGGGCTCTCTGCAGCTGGATCTCAACCGAATGCCCAAGCCAGCCAAGACGGCT
GAGAAGTGCTCCTTGGACCAGCTGGATGACACCTTCCACCCAGAATGGTTTGTGTCCCTTTTTGAGCAGA
AGACAGTGAAAGGATGGTGGCCTTGTGTGACAGAGGAGGGCGAGAAGAAGATGTTGGCGGGCAAGCTGGA
AATGACCTTGGAGATTGTTGCAGAAAGTGAACATGAAGAGCGGCCTGCTGGCCAAGGTCGGGATGAACCC
AACATGAATCCGAAGCTAGAGGATCCAAGGCGCCCCGATACTTCTTTCCTGTGGTTCACCTCCCCGTACA
AGACCATGAAGTTCATCTTGTGGCGACGCTTCCGGTGTGCCATCATCCTCTTCATCATCCTCTTCATCCT
CCTGCTCTTCCTGGGTGTCTTTGTCTACGCCTTCCCGAACTACGCTGCCATGAAGCTGGTGAAGCCCTTT
CGATGAGCATATGTTAATTAACCTAGGTTATAAGCGGCCGCACCCAGCTTTCTTGTACAAAGTTGGCATT
ATAAGAAAGCATTGCTTATCAATTTGTTGCAACGAACAGGTCACTATCAGTCAAAATAAAATCATTATTT
GCCATCCAGCTGATATCCCCTATAGTGAGTCGTATTACATGGTCATAGCTGTTTCCTGGCAGCTCTGGCC
CGTGTCTCAAAATCTCTGATGTTACATTGCACAAGATAAAATAATATCATCATGAACAATAAAACTGTCT
GCTTACATAAACAGTAATACAAGGGGTGTTATGAGCCATATTCAACGGGAAACGTCGAGGCCGCGATTAA
ATTCCAACATGGATGCTGATTTATATGGGTATAAATGGGCTCGCGATAATGTCGGGCAATCAGGTGCGAC
AATCTATCGCTTGTATGGGAAGCCCGATGCGCCAGAGTTGTTTCTGAAACATGGCAAAGGTAGCGTTGCC
AATGATGTTACAGATGAGATGGTCAGACTAAACTGGCTGACGGAATTTATGCCTCTTCCGACCATCAAGC
ATTTTATCCGTACTCCTGATGATGCATGGTTACTCACCACTGCGATCCCCGGAAAAACAGCATTCCAGGT
ATTAGAAGAATATCCTGATTCAGGTGAAAATATTGTTGATGCGCTGGCAGTGTTCCTGCGCCGGTTGCAT
TCGATTCCTGTTTGTAATTGTCCTTTTAACAGCGATCGCGTATTTCGTCTCGCTCAGGCGCAATCACGAA
TGAATAACGGTTTGGTTGATGCGAGTGATTTTGATGACGAGCGTAATGGCTGGCCTGTTGAACAAGTCTG
GAAAGAAATGCATAAACTTTTGCCATTCTCACCGGATTCAGTCGTCACTCATGGTGATTTCTCACTTGAT
AACCTTATTTTTGACGAGGGGAAATTAATAGGTTGTATTGATGTTGGACGAGTCGGAATCGCAGACCGAT
ACCAGGATCTTGCCATCCTATGGAACTGCCTCGGTGAGTTTTCTCCTTCATTACAGAAACGGCTTTTTCA
AAAATATGGTATTGATAATCCTGATATGAATAAATTGCAGTTTCATTTGATGCTCGATGAGTTTTTCTAA
TCAGAATTGGTTAATTGGTTGTAACACTGGCAGAGCATTACGCTGACTTGACGGGACGGCGCAAGCTCAT
GACCAAAATCCCTTAACGTGAGTTACGCGTCGTTCCACTGAGCGTCAGACCCCGTAGAAAAGATCAAAGG
ATCTTCTTGAGATCCTTTTTTTCTGCGCGTAATCTGCTGCTTGCAAACAAAAAAACCACCGCTACCAGCG
GTGGTTTGTTTGCCGGATCAAGAGCTACCAACTCTTTTTCCGAAGGTAACTGGCTTCAGCAGAGCGCAGA
TACCAAATACTGTTCTTCTAGTGTAGCCGTAGTTAGGCCACCACTTCAAGAACTCTGTAGCACCGCCTAC
ATACCTCGCTCTGCTAATCCTGTTACCAGTGGCTGCTGCCAGTGGCGATAAGTCGTGTCTTACCGGGTTG
GACTCAAGACGATAGTTACCGGATAAGGCGCAGCGGTCGGGCTGAACGGGGGGTTCGTGCACACAGCCCA
GCTTGGAGCGAACGACCTACACCGAACTGAGATACCTACAGCGTGAGCTATGAGAAAGCGCCACGCTTCC
CGAAGGGAGAAAGGCGGACAGGTATCCGGTAAGCGGCAGGGTCGGAACAGGAGAGCGCACGAGGGAGCTT
CCAGGGGGAAACGCCTGGTATCTTTATAGTCCTGTCGGGTTTCGCCACCTCTGACTTGAGCGTCGATTTT
TGTGATGCTCGTCAGGGGGGCGGAGCCTATGGAAAAACGCCAGCAACGCGGCCTTTTTACGGTTCCTGGC
CTTTTGCTGGCCTTTTGCTCACATGTT
