>Addgene plasmid #60214 | Mouse-Dysferlin-Transcript-Variant1 | addgene partial sequence | sequence record 98283 | M13pUC-Fwd 5'-CCCAGTCACGACGTTGTAAAACG-3'
ATGATTTTATTTTGACTGATAGTGACCTGTTCGTTGCAACAAATTGATGAGCAATGCTTTTTTATAATGC
CAACTTTGTACAAAAAAGCAGGCTCACTAGTGGTACCGTTTAAACGATCGGCCGCCACCATGCTCTGTTG
CTTGCTGGCAAGGGCCAGCAACCTCCCCAATGTGAAGAAGGACCGGCGCAGCGATCCAGTTGCCAGCCTG
ATTTTTCGAGGGGTAAAGAAGAGAACCAAAGTCATCAAGAACAGTGTGAACCCCGTGTGGAATGAGGGCT
TTGAGTGGGACCTCAAAGGTATTCCTCTAGATCAGAGCTCAGAACTTCTCGTGGTGGTCAAGGACCATGA
GACGATGGGAAGAAACAGGTTCCTGGGGGAAGCCAAGATCCCACTCCAGGAGGTCCTTGCCACCCCCAGC
CTCTCTGCCAGCTTCAACGCACCTCTGCTAGACGCCAAGCAGCAACCCACGGGGGCCTCTCTGGTCCTGC
AGGTGTCCTACACGCCACCCCCAGGAGCTGTGCCCCTGTTCCCACCACCTGCTTCTCTAGCACCCTCCCC
GACACTGCCTGACATGGATCTGGTGCCTGGTGGGGGACAGAGCCGGGCTGAGACTTGGTCCCTGCTCAGT
GACAGCACCATGGACACGAGATACTCTGGGAAGAAGTGGCCGGTCCCCACGGACACAGGAGGGGAGGAAG
ACACCGAGGACCAGGGCCTGACTGGAGATGAAGCTGAGCCGTTCCTGGACCAGAGTGCTGCTGTGGGCCC
AGG
