>Addgene plasmid #60214 | Mouse-Dysferlin-Transcript-Variant1 | addgene partial sequence | sequence record 98671 | M13-Rev 5'-CAGGAAACAGCTATGACC-3'
ATAATGATTTTATTTTGACTGATAGTGACCTGTTCGTTGCAACAAATTGATAAGCAATGCTTTCTTATAA
TGCCAACTTTGTACAAGAAAGCTGGGTGCGGCCGCTTATAACCTAGGTTAATTAACATATGCTCATCGAA
AGGGCTTCACCAGCTTCATGGCAGCGTAGTTCGGGAAGGCGTAGACAAAGACACCCAGGAAGAGCAGGAG
GATGAAGAGGATGATGAAGAGGATGATGGCACACCGGAAGCGTCGCCACAAGATGAACTTCATGGTCTTG
TACGGGGAGGTGAACCACAGGAAAGAAGTATCGGGGCGCCTTGGATCCTCTAGCTTCGGATTCATGTTGG
GTTCATCCCGACCTTGGCCAGCAGGCCGCTCTTCATGTTCACTTTCTGCAACAATCTCCAAGGTCATTTC
CAGCTTGCCCGCCAACATCTTCTTCTCGCCCTCCTCTGTCACACAAGGCCACCATCCTTTCACTGTCTTC
TGCTCAAAAAGGGACACAAACCATTCTGGGTGGAAGGTGTCATCCAGCTGGTCCAAGGAGCACTTCTCAG
CCGTCTTGGCTGGCTTGGGCATTCGGTTGAGATCCAGCTGCAGAGAGCCCAGAAAGTCATCAAAAGAGAA
TTTGTCATTGTCCCAGATCTGGAAGACCACACGTGCTGGGATCTTGCTCTCTGTCTTGTCGAGTCTCCAG
AAGGCATCCTTCTTGGCAACAGCACAGACTTGCTCAGCAGGCAGATAGTCGAAGGGAAACACGAACCTCC
AGTTGA
